Addgene plasmid #157002: pD649-HAsp-NOTCH1(Trunc3)-Fc(DAPA)-AviTag-6xHis
Purpose: Mammalian expression of cell-surface protein partial extracellular domain fused to Fc(DAPA)-Avi-6xHis. Protein is secreted from cells.
Depositing lab: Chris Garcia. Depositing organization: Stanford University. Publication: A Human IgSF Cell-Surface Interactome Reveals a Complex Network of Protein-Protein Interactions. Wojtowicz WM, Vielmetter J, Fernandes RA, Siepe DH, Eastman CL, Chisholm GB, Cox S, Klock H, Anderson PW, Rue SM, Miller JJ, Glaser SM, Bragstad ML, Vance J, Lam AW, Lesley SA, Zinn K, Garcia KC. Cell. 2020 Aug 20;182(4):1027-1043.e17. doi: 10.1016/j.cell.2020.07.025. PubMed 32822567.
Backbone
  Vector backbone: pD649
  Backbone size w/o insert (bp): 6106
  Vector type: Mammalian Expression
Growth in bacteria
  Bacterial resistance: Ampicillin, 100 μg/mL
  Growth temperature: 37°C
  Growth strain: DH5alpha
  Copy number: High Copy
Gene/Insert
  Gene/Insert name: NOTCH1 (alt name: NOTC1)
  Species: H. sapiens (human)
  Insert size (bp): 2721
  Mutation: Fc region of human IgG contains D265A and P329A mutations (DAPA)
  Entrez Gene: NOTCH1 (a.k.a. AOS5, AOVD1, TAN1, hN1)
  Promoter: CMV/SP6
  Tag / fusion protein: Fc(DAPA)-AviTag-6xHis (C terminal on backbone)
  Cloning method: Restriction Enzyme; 5′ cloning site GCGGCCGC (not destroyed); 3′ cloning site GGCGCGCC (not destroyed)
  Sequencing primers: 5′ ATTTAGGTGACACTATAG; 3′ CACGTACCAGTTGAACTTCACC
Resource information
  A portion of this plasmid was derived from a plasmid made by: synthesis by ThermoFisher
Terms and licenses: Academic/Nonprofit Terms; Industry Terms: Not Available to Industry
Depositor comments: Some plasmids in this collection may have an IS4-like element ISVsa5 family transposase upstream of the CMV promoter.
How to cite: pD649-HAsp-NOTCH1(Trunc3)-Fc(DAPA)-AviTag-6xHis was a gift from Chris Garcia (Addgene plasmid # 157002 ; http://n2t.net/addgene:157002 ; RRID:Addgene_157002)
