[The description below was written by a language model from this plasmid's Addgene catalogue record and pLannotate feature annotations shown in this document.]
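Description:
pD649-HAsp-NOTCH1(Trunc3)-Fc(DAPA)-AviTag-6xHis is a mammalian expression plasmid of about 8.8 kb, built on the pD649 backbone and designed to produce a secreted, soluble form of part of the human NOTCH1 extracellular domain. It is maintained in E. coli as a high-copy plasmid through a ColE1/pUC-type origin, with ampicillin selection from an intact β-lactamase gene. The feature table also shows a cassette in which SV40 early and EM7 promoters precede a puromycin N-acetyltransferase coding sequence and an SV40 poly(A) signal, which could in principle allow puromycin selection in mammalian cells, although the record does not describe that use. Short kanamycin-resistance, lacZα, ble and f1 ori matches are annotated only as fragments and are probably backbone remnants.

The expression unit is driven by the CMV enhancer and promoter, followed by a partial CMV intron A and an SP6 promoter, which also serves as a sequencing primer site. An N-terminal signal sequence directs the protein into the secretory pathway; the plasmid name calls it HAsp, while the automated annotation matches part of it to an immunoglobulin heavy-chain leader. The 2.7 kb NOTCH1 "Trunc3" insert, only part of which the annotation recognises as NOTCH1, sits between retained NotI and AscI sites. It is fused in frame to a human IgG1 Fc carrying the D265A and P329A (DAPA) substitutions, which are generally used to reduce Fc effector binding. According to the catalogue entry, an AviTag for site-specific biotinylation and a 6xHis tag for metal-affinity purification follow the Fc, and a bGH poly(A) signal terminates the transcript.

The plasmid belongs to a collection made for a human cell-surface protein interactome study, in which such dimeric Fc fusions served as reagents for binding screens. The depositor notes that some plasmids in the collection may carry an IS4-like transposase insertion upstream of the CMV promoter; none is annotated here.
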