Features (pLannotate 1.2.2; 21 found; start..end, strand, type, name):
    119..143     -  CDS            KanR (fragment): aminoglycoside phosphotransferase; aph(3')-Ia; confers resistance to kanamycin
    254..842     +  rep_origin     ori: high-copy-number ColE1/pMB1/pBR322/pUC origin of replication
   1067..1084    +  terminator     rrnB T2 terminator (fragment): transcription terminator T2 from the E. coli rrnB gene
   1109..1128    -  CDS            lacZα (fragment): LacZα fragment of β-galactosidase; lacZ fragment
   1584..1600    +  protein_bind   lac operator: The lac repressor binds to the lac operator to inhibit transcription in E. coli. This inhibition can be relieved by adding lactose or isopropyl-β-D-thiogalactopyranoside (IPTG). lac repressor encoded by lacI
   1843..2146    +  enhancer       CMV enhancer: human cytomegalovirus immediate early enhancer
   2147..2350    +  promoter       CMV promoter: human cytomegalovirus (CMV) immediate early promoter
   2486..2529    +  intron         CMV intron (fragment): modified intron A from human cytomegalovirus
   2581..2599    +  promoter       SP6 promoter: promoter for bacteriophage SP6 RNA polymerase
   2603..2640    +  CDS            IgH signal sequence (fragment): signal sequence from the mouse immunoglobulin heavy chain variable region
   3538..5469    +  CDS            NOTCH1 (fragment): NOTC1_HUMAN - Also known as TAN1. Experimental evidence at protein level: Swiss-Prot protein existence level 1. Functions as a receptor for membrane-bound ligands Jagged-1 (JAG1), Jagged-2 (JAG2) and Delta-1 (DLL1) to regulate cell-fate determination. Upon ligand activation through the released notch intracellular domain (NICD) it forms a transcriptional activator complex with RBPJ/RBPSUH and activates genes of the enhancer of split locus. Affects the implementation of differentiation, proliferation and apoptotic programs. Involved in angiogenesis; negatively regulates endothelial cell prolife
   5485..6162    +  CDS            IGHG1 (fragment): IGHG1_HUMAN - Experimental evidence at protein level: Swiss-Prot protein existence level 1. Constant region of immunoglobulin heavy chains. Immunoglobulins, also known as antibodies, are membrane-bound or secreted glycoproteins produced by B lymphocytes. In the recognition phase of humoral immunity, the membrane-bound immunoglobulins serve as receptors which, upon binding of a specific antigen, trigger the clonal expansion and differentiation of B lymphocytes into immunoglobulins- secreting plasma cells. Secreted immunoglobulins mediate the effector phase of humoral immunity, which results in
   6377..6488    +  polyA_signal   bGH poly(A) signal: bovine growth hormone polyadenylation signal
   6489..6597    +  rep_origin     f1 ori (fragment): f1 bacteriophage origin of replication; arrow indicates direction of (+) strand synthesis
   6611..6940    +  promoter       SV40 promoter: SV40 enhancer and early promoter
   6988..7035    +  promoter       EM7 promoter: synthetic bacterial promoter&nbsp
   7054..7653    +  CDS            PuroR (fragment): puromycin N-acetyltransferase; pac from Streptomyces; confers resistance to puromycin
   7663..7788    +  CDS            ble (fragment): BLE_KLEPN - Experimental evidence at protein level: Swiss-Prot protein existence level 1. Binding protein with a strong affinity to the bleomycin family of antibiotics. Binds to CL990; an antimitotic-antibiotic compound. From Klebsiella pneumoniae.
   7783..7904    +  polyA_signal   SV40 poly(A) signal: SV40 polyadenylation signal
   7957..8817    -  CDS            AmpR: β-lactamase; bla; confers resistance to ampicillin, carbenicillin, and related antibiotics
   8820..89      -  promoter       AmpR promoter (fragment) (across the origin): bla
>Addgene plasmid #157002 | pD649-HAsp-NOTCH1(Trunc3)-Fc(DAPA)-AviTag-6xHis | depositor full sequence | sequence record 303113 | Full Sequence
TTTCAATATTATTGAAGCATTTATCAGGGTTATTGTCTCATGAGCGGATACATATTTGAATGTATTTAGA
AAAATAAACAAATAGGGGTCAGTGTTACAACCAATTAACCAATTCTGAACATTATCGCGAGCCCATTTAT
ACCTGAATATGGCTCATAACACCCCTTGCTCATGACCAAAATCCCTTAACGTGAGTTACGCGCGCGTCGT
TCCACTGAGCGTCAGACCCCGTAGAAAAGATCAAAGGATCTTCTTGAGATCCTTTTTTTCTGCGCGTAAT
CTGCTGCTTGCAAACAAAAAAACCACCGCTACCAGCGGTGGTTTGTTTGCCGGATCAAGAGCTACCAACT
CTTTTTCCGAAGGTAACTGGCTTCAGCAGAGCGCAGATACCAAATACTGTTCTTCTAGTGTAGCCGTAGT
TAGCCCACCACTTCAAGAACTCTGTAGCACCGCCTACATACCTCGCTCTGCTAATCCTGTTACCAGTGGC
TGCTGCCAGTGGCGATAAGTCGTGTCTTACCGGGTTGGACTCAAGACGATAGTTACCGGATAAGGCGCAG
CGGTCGGGCTGAACGGGGGGTTCGTGCACACAGCCCAGCTTGGAGCGAACGACCTACACCGAACTGAGAT
ACCTACAGCGTGAGCTATGAGAAAGCGCCACGCTTCCCGAAGGGAGAAAGGCGGACAGGTATCCGGTAAG
CGGCAGGGTCGGAACAGGAGAGCGCACGAGGGAGCTTCCAGGGGGAAACGCCTGGTATCTTTATAGTCCT
GTCGGGTTTCGCCACCTCTGACTTGAGCGTCGATTTTTGTGATGCTCGTCAGGGGGGCGGAGCCTATGGA
AAAACGCCAGCAACGCGGCCTTTTTACGGTTCCTGGCCTTTTGCTGGCCTTTTGCTCACATGTTCTTTCC
TGCGTTATCCCCTGATTCTGTGGATAACCGTATTACCGCCTTTGAGTGAGCTGATACCGCTCGCCGCAGC
CGAACGACCGAGCGCAGCGAGTCAGTGAGCGAGGAAGCGGAAGGCGAGAGTAGGGAACTGCCAGGCATCA
AACTAAGCAGAAGGCCCCTGACGGATGGCCTTTTTGCGTTTCTACAAACTCTTTCTGTGTTGTAAAACGA
CGGCCAGTCTTAAGCTCGGGCCCCCTGGGCGGTTCTGATAACGAGTAATCGTTAATCCGCAAATAACGTA
AAAACCCGCTTCGGCGGGTTTTTTTATGGGGGGAGTTTAGGGAAAGAGCATTTGTCAGAATATTTAAGGG
CGCCTGTCACTTTGCTTGATATATGAGAATTATTTAACCTTATAAATGAGAAAAAAGCAACGCACTTTAA
ATAAGATACGTTGCTTTTTCGATTGATGAACACCTATAATTAAACTATTCATCTATTATTTATGATTTTT
TGTATATACAATATTTCTAGTTTGTTAAAGAGAATTAAGAAAATAAATCTCGAAAATAATAAAGGGAAAA
TCAGTTTTTGATATCAAAATTATACATGTCAACGATAATACAAAATATAATACAAACTATAAGATGTTAT
CAGTATTTATTATCATTTAGAATAAATTTTGTGTCGCCCTTAATTGTGAGCGGATAACAATTACGAGCTT
CATGCACAGTGGCGTTGACTCAATATTGGCCATTAGCCATATTATTCATTGGTTATATAGCATAAATCAA
TATTGGCTATTGGCCATTGCATACGTTGTATCTATATCATAATATGTACATTTATATTGGCTCATGTCCA
ATATGACCGCCATGTTGGCATTGATTATTGACTAGTTATTAATAGTAATCAATTACGGGGTCATTAGTTC
ATAGCCCATATATGGAGTTCCGCGTTACATAACTTACGGTAAATGGCCCGCCTGGCTGACCGCCCAACGA
CCCCCGCCCATTGACGTCAATAATGACGTATGTTCCCATAGTAACGCCAATAGGGACTTTCCATTGACGT
CAATGGGTGGAGTATTTACGGTAAACTGCCCACTTGGCAGTACATCAAGTGTATCATATGCCAAGTACGC
CCCCTATTGACGTCAATGACGGTAAATGGCCCGCCTGGCATTATGCCCAGTACATGACCTTATGGGACTT
TCCTACTTGGCAGTACATCTACGTATTAGTCATCGCTATTACCATGGTGATGCGGTTTTGGCAGTACATC
AATGGGCGTGGATAGCGGTTTGACTCACGGGGATTTCCAAGTCTCCACCCCATTGACGTCAATGGGAGTT
TGTTTTGGCACCAAAATCAACGGGACTTTCCAAAATGTCGTAACAACTCCGCCCCATTGACGCAAATGGG
CGGTAGGCGTGTACGGTGGGAGGTCTATATAAGCAGAGCTCGTTTAGTGAACCGTCAGATCGCCTGGAGA
CGCCATCCACGCTGTTTTGACCTCCATAGAAGACACCGGGACCGATCCAGCCTCCGCGGCCGGGAACGGT
GCATTGGAACGCGGATTCCCCGTGCCAAGAGTGACGTAAGTACCGCCTATAGAGTCTATAGGCCCACCCC
CTTGGCTTCGTTAGAACGCGGCTACAATTAATACATAACCTTATGTATCATACACATACGATTTAGGTGA
CACTATAGAATAACATCCACTTTGCCTTTCTCTCCACAGGTGTCCACTCCCAGGTCCAACTGCACCTCGG
TTCTATCGAAAACGCGCCTGCTAGCGCCACCATGAAGACCATCATTGCCCTGAGCTACATCTTCTGCCTG
GTGTTCGCTGCGGCCGCCGTTCTTGCTCCTTGTGCTCCATCTCCTTGCAGAAACGGCGGCGAGTGTAGAC
AGAGCGAGGACTACGAGAGCTTCAGCTGTGTGTGTCCAACAGGCTGGCAGGGCCAGACCTGCGAGGTGGA
CATCAATGAGTGTGTGCTGAGCCCTTGTAGACACGGCGCCAGCTGTCAGAATACCCACGGCGGCTATAGA
TGTCACTGTCAGGCCGGCTACAGCGGCAGAAACTGCGAGACAGACATCGACGACTGCAGACCCAATCCTT
GCCACAATGGCGGCAGCTGCACCGACGGAATCAATACCGCCTTCTGCGATTGCCTGCCTGGCTTCAGAGG
CACCTTCTGTGAAGAGGATATCAACGAGTGCGCCAGCGATCCCTGCAGAAATGGCGCCAATTGCACCGAC
TGCGTGGACAGCTACACCTGTACATGTCCTGCCGGCTTTAGCGGCATCCACTGCGAGAACAATACCCCTG
ACTGCACCGAGTCCAGCTGCTTTAATGGCGGAACCTGTGTGGACGGCATCAATTCCTTCACCTGTCTGTG
CCCACCTGGCTTTACCGGCAGCTACTGCCAGCACGATGTGAATGAGTGCGACAGCCAGCCTTGTCTGCAC
GGCGGAACTTGTCAGGATGGCTGCGGCTCCTACAGATGTACCTGTCCTCAGGGCTACACAGGCCCCAACT
GCCAGAATCTGGTGCATTGGTGCGATAGCAGCCCCTGCAAGAATGGCGGGAAGTGTTGGCAGACCCACAC
ACAGTACAGATGCGAGTGTCCTTCTGGCTGGACCGGCCTGTATTGTGATGTGCCTTCTGTGTCCTGCGAA
GTGGCCGCTCAAAGACAGGGTGTTGATGTGGCCAGACTGTGTCAGCATGGCGGCCTGTGTGTTGATGCCG
GCAATACCCATCACTGTCGGTGCCAGGCCGGATACACAGGCTCTTATTGCGAGGACCTGGTGGACGAGTG
TAGCCCAAGTCCTTGTCAGAATGGGGCCACCTGTACCGATTACCTCGGCGGCTACTCCTGTAAATGCGTG
GCCGGATATCACGGCGTGAACTGCAGCGAAGAGATCGACGAGTGCCTGTCTCACCCCTGTCAAAACGGCG
GGACATGCCTGGACCTGCCTAACACCTACAAGTGCAGCTGTCCTAGAGGAACCCAGGGCGTGCACTGCGA
AATCAACGTGGACGATTGCAACCCTCCTGTGGACCCCGTGTCCAGATCTCCCAAGTGCTTCAACAACGGC
ACATGCGTGGACCAAGTCGGCGGATACTCTTGCACATGCCCTCCAGGCTTTGTGGGCGAGAGATGTGAAG
GCGACGTGAACGAGTGTCTGAGCAACCCTTGTGACGCCAGAGGCACACAGAACTGCGTGCAGAGAGTGAA
CGACTTTCACTGCGAGTGCAGAGCCGGCCACACTGGGAGAAGATGCGAGAGCGTGATCAACGGCTGCAAG
GGCAAGCCCTGCAAAAACGGTGGAACATGCGCCGTGGCCTCTAATACCGCCAGGGGCTTTATCTGCAAGT
GCCCTGCTGGATTTGAGGGCGCCACATGCGAGAATGATGCCAGAACATGCGGCAGCCTGAGATGCCTTAA
CGGCGGCACCTGTATCAGCGGCCCTAGAAGCCCTACATGTCTGTGTCTGGGCCCTTTCACAGGCCCTGAG
TGCCAGTTTCCTGCCAGCTCTCCTTGTCTCGGCGGCAACCCATGTTACAACCAGGGCACCTGTGAACCCA
CCAGCGAGAGCCCCTTTTACAGATGCCTGTGTCCAGCCAAGTTCAACGGCCTGCTGTGCCACATCCTGGA
TTATAGCTTTGGCGGCGGAGCCGGCAGAGATATCCCTCCACCTCTGATTGAGGAAGCCTGCGAGCTGCCC
GAGTGTCAAGAGGATGCTGGCAACAAAGTGTGCAGCCTGCAGTGCAACAATCACGCCTGTGGATGGGATG
GCGGCGACTGCAGCCTGAACTTCAACGACCCTTGGAAGAACTGCACCCAGTCTCTGCAGTGCTGGAAGTA
CTTTAGCGACGGCCACTGCGACTCCCAGTGCAATTCTGCCGGATGCCTGTTCGACGGCTTCGATTGTCAG
CGAGCCGAGGGCCAGTGTAACCCTCTGTACGACCAGTACTGCAAGGACCACTTCTCCGATGGCCACTGTG
ACCAGGGATGTAATAGCGCCGAGTGCGAGTGGGATGGACTGGATTGTGCCGAGCACGTGCCAGAAAGACT
GGCTGCTGGAACACTGGTGGTGGTCGTGCTGATGCCTCCTGAGCAGCTGAGAAACAGCAGCTTCCACTTC
CTGCGCGAGCTGAGCAGAGTGCTGCACACCAATGTGGTGTTCAAGAGAGATGCCCACGGCCAGCAGATGA
TCTTCCCATATTACGGCAGAGAAGAGGAACTGCGGAAGCACCCTATCAAGAGAGCTGCTGAAGGCTGGGC
TGCCCCTGATGCTCTGCTTGGACAAGTGAAAGCTTCTCTGCTGCCTGGCGGAAGCGAAGGCGGAAGGCGT
AGAAGAGAACTGGACCCTATGGATGTGCGGGGCAGCATCGTGTACCTGGAAATCGACAACAGACAGTGCG
TGCAGGCCTCCAGCCAGTGTTTTCAGTCTGCAACCGATGTGGCCGCCTTTCTGGGAGCACTGGCTTCTCT
GGGAAGCCTGAACATCCCCTACAAGATCGAGGCCGTGCAGTCCGAGACAGTGGAACCTCCTCCTCCTGCT
CAACTGCATGGCGCGCCGGGCGGCGACAAGACCCACACCTGCCCCCCCTGCCCAGCTCCAGAACTGCTGG
GAGGGCCTTCCGTGTTCCTGTTCCCCCCCAAGCCCAAGGACACCCTGATGATCAGCAGGACCCCCGAGGT
GACCTGCGTGGTGGTGGCCGTGTCCCACGAGGACCCAGAGGTGAAGTTCAACTGGTACGTGGACGGCGTG
GAGGTGCACAACGCCAAGACCAAGCCCAGAGAGGAGCAGTACAACAGCACCTACAGGGTGGTGTCCGTGC
TGACCGTGCTGCACCAGGACTGGCTGAACGGCAAAGAATACAAGTGCAAAGTCTCCAACAAGGCCCTGGC
TGCCCCAATCGAAAAGACAATCAGCAAGGCCAAGGGCCAGCCACGGGAGCCCCAGGTGTACACCCTGCCC
CCCAGCCGGGAGGAGATGACCAAGAACCAGGTGTCCCTGACCTGTCTGGTGAAGGGCTTCTACCCCAGCG
ATATCGCCGTGGAGTGGGAGAGCAACGGCCAGCCCGAGAACAACTACAAGACCACCCCCCCAGTGCTGGA
CAGCGACGGCAGCTTCTTCCTGTACAGCAAGCTGACCGTGGACAAGTCCAGGTGGCAGCAGGGCAACGTG
TTCAGCTGCAGCGTGATGCACGAGGCCCTGCACAACCACTACACCCAGAAGTCCCTGAGCCTGAGCCCCG
GCGGCAGCGGTCTTAATGATATTTTCGAGGCTCAGAAGATTGAGTGGCATGAACACCACCACCATCACCA
CTAAGGCCGGCCTGTAGTCACTGGCACAACGCGTTACCCGGTAAGCCAATCGGGTATACACGGTCGTCAT
ACTGCAGACAGGGTTCTTCTACTTTGCAAGATAGTCTTGAGTAGTAAAATAAATAGATAGAGAAAATCAG
CCTCGACTGTGCCTTCTAGTTGCCAGCCATCTGTTGTTTGCCCCTCCCCCGTGCCTTCCTTGACCCTGGA
AGGTGCCACTCCCACTGTCCTTTCCTAATAAAATGAGGAAATTGCATCACAACACTCAACCCTATCTCGG
TCTATTCTTTTGATTTATAAGGGATTTTGCCGATTTCGGCCTATTGGTTAAAAAATGAGCTGATTTAACA
AAAATTTAACGCGAATTAATTCTGTGGAATGTGTGTCAGTTAGGGTGTGGAAAGTCCCCAGGCTCCCCAG
CAGGCAGAAGTATGCAAAGCATGCATCTCAATTAGTCAGCAACCAGGTGTGGAAAGTCCCCAGGCTCCCC
AGCAGGCAGAAGTATGCAAAGCATGCATCTCAATTAGTCAGCAACCATAGTCCCGCCCCTAACTCCGCCC
ATCCCGCCCCTAACTCCGCCCAGTTCCGCCCATTCTCCGCCCCATGGCTGACTAATTTTTTTTATTTATG
CAGAGGCCGAGGCCGCCTCTGCCTCTGAGCTATTCCAGAAGTAGTGAGGAGGCTTTTTTGGAGGCCTAGG
CTTTTGCAAAAAGCTCCCGGGAGCTTGTATATCCATTTTCGGATCTGATCAGCACGTGTTGACAATTAAT
CATCGGCATAGTATATCGGCATAGTATAATACGACAAGGTGAGGAACTAAACCATGACCGAGTACAAGCC
CACGGTGCGCCTCGCCACCCGCGACGACGTCCCCAGGGCCGTACGCACCCTCGCCGCCGCGTTCGCCGAC
TACCCCGCCACGCGCCACACCGTCGATCCGGACCGCCACATCGAGCGGGTCACCGAGCTGCAAGAACTCT
TCCTCACGCGCGTCGGGCTCGACATCGGCAAGGTGTGGGTCGCGGACGACGGCGCCGCGGTGGCGGTCTG
GACCACGCCGGAGAGCGTCGAAGCGGGGGCGGTGTTCGCCGAGATCGGCCCGCGCATGGCCGAGTTGAGC
GGTTCCCGGCTGGCCGCGCAGCAACAGATGGAAGGCCTCCTGGCGCCGCACCGGCCCAAGGAGCCCGCGT
GGTTCCTGGCCACCGTCGGCGTCTCGCCCGACCACCAGGGCAAGGGTCTGGGCAGCGCCGTCGTGCTCCC
CGGAGTGGAGGCGGCCGAGCGCGCCGGGGTGCCCGCCTTCCTGGAGACATCCGCGCCCCGCAACCTCCCC
TTCTACGAGCGGCTCGGCTTCACCGTCACCGCCGACGTCGAGGTGCCCGAAGGACCGCGCACCTGGTGCA
TGACCCGCAAGCCCGGTGCCTGACACGTGCTACGAGATTTCGATTCCACCGCCGCCTTCTATGAAAGGTT
GGGCTTCGGAATCGTTTTCCGGGACGCCGGCTGGATGATCCTCCAGCGCGGGGATCTCATGCTGGAGTTC
TTCGCCCACCCCAACTTGTTTATTGCAGCTTATAATGGTTACAAATAAAGCAATAGCATCACAAATTTCA
CAAATAAAGCATTTTTTTCACTGCATTCTAGTTGTGGTTTGTCCAAACTCATCAATGTATCTTATCATGT
CTGTATACCGTCGACCTCTAGCTAGAGCTTGGCGTAATCATGGTCATTACCAATGCTTAATCAGTGAGGC
ACCTATCTCAGCGATCTGTCTATTTCGTTCATCCATAGTTGCCTGACTCCCCGTCGTGTAGATAACTACG
ATACGGGAGGGCTTACCATCTGGCCCCAGCGCTGCGATGATACCGCGAGAACCACGCTCACCGGCTCCGG
ATTTATCAGCAATAAACCAGCCAGCCGGAAGGGCCGAGCGCAGAAGTGGTCCTGCAACTTTATCCGCCTC
CATCCAGTCTATTAATTGTTGCCGGGAAGCTAGAGTAAGTAGTTCGCCAGTTAATAGTTTGCGCAACGTT
GTTGCCATCGCTACAGGCATCGTGGTGTCACGCTCGTCGTTTGGTATGGCTTCATTCAGCTCCGGTTCCC
AACGATCAAGGCGAGTTACATGATCCCCCATGTTGTGCAAAAAAGCGGTTAGCTCCTTCGGTCCTCCGAT
CGTTGTCAGAAGTAAGTTGGCCGCAGTGTTATCACTCATGGTTATGGCAGCACTGCATAATTCTCTTACT
GTCATGCCATCCGTAAGATGCTTTTCTGTGACTGGTGAGTACTCAACCAAGTCATTCTGAGAATAGTGTA
TGCGGCGACCGAGTTGCTCTTGCCCGGCGTCAATACGGGATAATACCGCGCCACATAGCAGAACTTTAAA
AGTGCTCATCATTGGAAAACGTTCTTCGGGGCGAAAACTCTCAAGGATCTTACCGCTGTTGAGATCCAGT
TCGATGTAACCCACTCGTGCACCCAACTGATCTTCAGCATCTTTTACTTTCACCAGCGTTTCTGGGTGAG
CAAAAACAGGAAGGCAAAATGCCGCAAAAAAGGGAATAAGGGCGACACGGAAATGTTGAATACTCATATT
CTTCCTT
