>Addgene plasmid #157002 | pD649-HAsp-NOTCH1(Trunc3)-Fc(DAPA)-AviTag-6xHis | depositor partial sequence | sequence record 303114 | insert (extracellular domain truncation)
GTTCTTGCTCCTTGTGCTCCATCTCCTTGCAGAAACGGCGGCGAGTGTAGACAGAGCGAGGACTACGAGA
GCTTCAGCTGTGTGTGTCCAACAGGCTGGCAGGGCCAGACCTGCGAGGTGGACATCAATGAGTGTGTGCT
GAGCCCTTGTAGACACGGCGCCAGCTGTCAGAATACCCACGGCGGCTATAGATGTCACTGTCAGGCCGGC
TACAGCGGCAGAAACTGCGAGACAGACATCGACGACTGCAGACCCAATCCTTGCCACAATGGCGGCAGCT
GCACCGACGGAATCAATACCGCCTTCTGCGATTGCCTGCCTGGCTTCAGAGGCACCTTCTGTGAAGAGGA
TATCAACGAGTGCGCCAGCGATCCCTGCAGAAATGGCGCCAATTGCACCGACTGCGTGGACAGCTACACC
TGTACATGTCCTGCCGGCTTTAGCGGCATCCACTGCGAGAACAATACCCCTGACTGCACCGAGTCCAGCT
GCTTTAATGGCGGAACCTGTGTGGACGGCATCAATTCCTTCACCTGTCTGTGCCCACCTGGCTTTACCGG
CAGCTACTGCCAGCACGATGTGAATGAGTGCGACAGCCAGCCTTGTCTGCACGGCGGAACTTGTCAGGAT
GGCTGCGGCTCCTACAGATGTACCTGTCCTCAGGGCTACACAGGCCCCAACTGCCAGAATCTGGTGCATT
GGTGCGATAGCAGCCCCTGCAAGAATGGCGGGAAGTGTTGGCAGACCCACACACAGTACAGATGCGAGTG
TCCTTCTGGCTGGACCGGCCTGTATTGTGATGTGCCTTCTGTGTCCTGCGAAGTGGCCGCTCAAAGACAG
GGTGTTGATGTGGCCAGACTGTGTCAGCATGGCGGCCTGTGTGTTGATGCCGGCAATACCCATCACTGTC
GGTGCCAGGCCGGATACACAGGCTCTTATTGCGAGGACCTGGTGGACGAGTGTAGCCCAAGTCCTTGTCA
GAATGGGGCCACCTGTACCGATTACCTCGGCGGCTACTCCTGTAAATGCGTGGCCGGATATCACGGCGTG
AACTGCAGCGAAGAGATCGACGAGTGCCTGTCTCACCCCTGTCAAAACGGCGGGACATGCCTGGACCTGC
CTAACACCTACAAGTGCAGCTGTCCTAGAGGAACCCAGGGCGTGCACTGCGAAATCAACGTGGACGATTG
CAACCCTCCTGTGGACCCCGTGTCCAGATCTCCCAAGTGCTTCAACAACGGCACATGCGTGGACCAAGTC
GGCGGATACTCTTGCACATGCCCTCCAGGCTTTGTGGGCGAGAGATGTGAAGGCGACGTGAACGAGTGTC
TGAGCAACCCTTGTGACGCCAGAGGCACACAGAACTGCGTGCAGAGAGTGAACGACTTTCACTGCGAGTG
CAGAGCCGGCCACACTGGGAGAAGATGCGAGAGCGTGATCAACGGCTGCAAGGGCAAGCCCTGCAAAAAC
GGTGGAACATGCGCCGTGGCCTCTAATACCGCCAGGGGCTTTATCTGCAAGTGCCCTGCTGGATTTGAGG
GCGCCACATGCGAGAATGATGCCAGAACATGCGGCAGCCTGAGATGCCTTAACGGCGGCACCTGTATCAG
CGGCCCTAGAAGCCCTACATGTCTGTGTCTGGGCCCTTTCACAGGCCCTGAGTGCCAGTTTCCTGCCAGC
TCTCCTTGTCTCGGCGGCAACCCATGTTACAACCAGGGCACCTGTGAACCCACCAGCGAGAGCCCCTTTT
ACAGATGCCTGTGTCCAGCCAAGTTCAACGGCCTGCTGTGCCACATCCTGGATTATAGCTTTGGCGGCGG
AGCCGGCAGAGATATCCCTCCACCTCTGATTGAGGAAGCCTGCGAGCTGCCCGAGTGTCAAGAGGATGCT
GGCAACAAAGTGTGCAGCCTGCAGTGCAACAATCACGCCTGTGGATGGGATGGCGGCGACTGCAGCCTGA
ACTTCAACGACCCTTGGAAGAACTGCACCCAGTCTCTGCAGTGCTGGAAGTACTTTAGCGACGGCCACTG
CGACTCCCAGTGCAATTCTGCCGGATGCCTGTTCGACGGCTTCGATTGTCAGCGAGCCGAGGGCCAGTGT
AACCCTCTGTACGACCAGTACTGCAAGGACCACTTCTCCGATGGCCACTGTGACCAGGGATGTAATAGCG
CCGAGTGCGAGTGGGATGGACTGGATTGTGCCGAGCACGTGCCAGAAAGACTGGCTGCTGGAACACTGGT
GGTGGTCGTGCTGATGCCTCCTGAGCAGCTGAGAAACAGCAGCTTCCACTTCCTGCGCGAGCTGAGCAGA
GTGCTGCACACCAATGTGGTGTTCAAGAGAGATGCCCACGGCCAGCAGATGATCTTCCCATATTACGGCA
GAGAAGAGGAACTGCGGAAGCACCCTATCAAGAGAGCTGCTGAAGGCTGGGCTGCCCCTGATGCTCTGCT
TGGACAAGTGAAAGCTTCTCTGCTGCCTGGCGGAAGCGAAGGCGGAAGGCGTAGAAGAGAACTGGACCCT
ATGGATGTGCGGGGCAGCATCGTGTACCTGGAAATCGACAACAGACAGTGCGTGCAGGCCTCCAGCCAGT
GTTTTCAGTCTGCAACCGATGTGGCCGCCTTTCTGGGAGCACTGGCTTCTCTGGGAAGCCTGAACATCCC
CTACAAGATCGAGGCCGTGCAGTCCGAGACAGTGGAACCTCCTCCTCCTGCTCAACTGCAT
